Addgene plasmid #209671: CibN
Purpose: Expresses CIB1 fused with Split-TurboID-N and pmGFP in mammalian cells
Depositing lab: Sanjeevi Sivasankar. Publication: Light-activated BioID - an optically activated proximity labeling system to study protein-protein interactions. Shafraz O, Davis CMO, Sivasankar S. J Cell Sci. 2023 Oct 1;136(19):jcs261430. doi: 10.1242/jcs.261430. Epub 2023 Oct 11. PubMed 37756605.
Backbone
  Vector backbone: CMV-pmEGFP
  Backbone size w/o insert (bp): 4000
  Total vector size (bp): 6100
  Vector type: Mammalian Expression
  Selectable markers: Neomycin (select with G418)
Growth in bacteria
  Bacterial resistance: Kanamycin, 50 μg/mL
  Growth temperature: 37°C
  Growth strain: DH5alpha
  Copy number: High Copy
Gene/Insert
  Gene/Insert name: CIB1 (alt name: CIB1)
  Species: A. thaliana (mustard weed)
  Insert size (bp): 1000
  GenBank ID: BT005313
  Entrez Gene: CIB1 (a.k.a. AT4G34530, T4L20.110, T4L20_110, cryptochrome-interacting basic-helix-loop-helix 1)
  Promoter: CMV
  Tag / fusion protein: Split-TurboID-N (C terminal on insert); pmEGFP (C terminal on insert)
  Cloning method: Restriction Enzyme; 5′ cloning site NheI (unknown if destroyed); 3′ cloning site SacII (unknown if destroyed)
  Sequencing primers: 5′ gcaaatgggcggtaggcgtg
Resource information
  A portion of this plasmid was derived from a plasmid made by: CIB1 originally cloned by C. Tucker. sTurboID (N) originally cloned by A. Ting.
Terms and licenses: Academic/Nonprofit Terms; Industry Terms: Not Available to Industry
How to cite: CibN was a gift from Sanjeevi Sivasankar (Addgene plasmid # 209671 ; http://n2t.net/addgene:209671 ; RRID:Addgene_209671)
