[The description below was written by a language model from this plasmid's Addgene catalogue record and pLannotate feature annotations shown in this document.]
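Description:
CibN is a mammalian expression plasmid of about 6.1 kb built on a CMV-pmEGFP backbone. It carries one half of a light-activated proximity-labelling system. The CMV immediate-early enhancer and promoter drive a single fusion reading frame, which begins with Arabidopsis thaliana CIB1, the basic helix-loop-helix protein that binds cryptochrome 2 (CRY2) once CRY2 has absorbed blue light. The annotation recognises the N-terminal CIBN region and an adjoining bHLH-family match, which is probably further CIB1 sequence, since the recorded insert is roughly 1 kb. Downstream lie the N-terminal fragment of split TurboID, an engineered E. coli biotin ligase, and then EGFP. EGFP ends in a short K-Ras-derived segment, presumably the membrane-targeting motif behind the "pm" (plasma membrane) designation. An SV40 polyadenylation signal terminates the transcript. The small large T antigen, ble and bGH matches look like backbone remnants or annotation fragments rather than functional parts.

The plasmid replicates at high copy in E. coli from a pUC-type ColE1 origin and also has an f1 origin. A single NeoR/KanR gene sits behind tandem bacterial (bla) and SV40 early promoters and is followed by the HSV TK poly(A) signal. It confers kanamycin resistance in bacteria and G418 selection in mammalian cells.

By the logic of the system, CibN would be used together with a CRY2 fusion bearing the complementary C-terminal TurboID fragment, although the record does not describe that partner. Blue light would bring the two halves together and reconstitute biotin ligase activity, so that nearby proteins are biotinylated for protein–protein interaction studies. The EGFP reports expression and localisation of the fusion.
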