Features (pLannotate 1.2.2; 19 found; start..end, strand, type, name):
     25..328     +  enhancer       CMV enhancer: human cytomegalovirus immediate early enhancer
    329..532     +  promoter       CMV promoter: human cytomegalovirus (CMV) immediate early promoter
    563..1072    +  CDS            CIBN: N-terminal portion of the CIB1 transcription factor from Arabidopsis thaliana binds to CRY2 (cryptochrome 2) that has absorbed blue light (Kennedy et al., 2010)
   1043..1342    +  CDS            BHLH137 (fragment): BH137_ARATH - Also known as EN89. Experimental evidence at protein level: Swiss-Prot protein existence level 1. From Arabidopsis thaliana (Mouse-ear cress).
   1652..1869    +  CDS            TurboID (fragment): mutant of the E. coli biotin ligase BioID engineered for improved catalytic efficiency (Branon et al., 2018)
   1889..2605    +  CDS            EGFP: EGFP is a basic (constitutively fluorescent) green fluorescent protein published in 1996, derived from Aequorea victoria. It is reported to be a rapidly-maturing weak dimer with moderate acid sensitivity.
   2606..2652    +  CDS            K-Ras (fragment): human small GTPase proto-oncoprotein
   2662..2727    +  misc_feature   MCS: multiple cloning site
   2744..2828    +  CDS            large T antigen (fragment): large T antigen from SV40 (simian virus 40)
   2851..2972    +  polyA_signal   SV40 poly(A) signal: SV40 polyadenylation signal
   3006..3434    -  rep_origin     f1 ori (sequence partly withheld): f1 bacteriophage origin of replication; arrow indicates direction of (+) strand synthesis
   3461..3565    +  promoter       AmpR promoter: bla
   3567..3924    +  promoter       SV40 promoter: SV40 enhancer and early promoter
   3959..4753    +  CDS            NeoR/KanR: aminoglycoside phosphotransferase from Tn5; aph(3')-II (or nptII); confers resistance to neomycin, kanamycin, and G418 (Geneticin®)
   4774..4926    +  CDS            ble (fragment): BLE_KLEPN - Experimental evidence at protein level: Swiss-Prot protein existence level 1. Binding protein with a strong affinity to the bleomycin family of antibiotics. Binds to CL990; an antimitotic-antibiotic compound. From Klebsiella pneumoniae.
   4985..5032    +  polyA_signal   HSV TK poly(A) signal: herpes simplex virus thymidine kinase polyadenylation signal (Cole and Stacy, 1985)
   5123..5139    -  polyA_signal   bGH poly(A) signal (fragment): bovine growth hormone polyadenylation signal
   5361..5949    +  rep_origin     ori: high-copy-number ColE1/pMB1/pBR322/pUC origin of replication
   6064..6099    +  enhancer       CMV enhancer (fragment): human cytomegalovirus immediate early enhancer
>Addgene plasmid #209671 | CibN | addgene full sequence | sequence record 415908 | Addgene NGS Result
TCATAGCCCATATATGGAGTTCCGCGTTACATAACTTACGGTAAATGGCCCGCCTGGCTGACCGCCCAAC
GACCCCCGCCCATTGACGTCAATAATGACGTATGTTCCCATAGTAACGCCAATAGGGACTTTCCATTGAC
GTCAATGGGTGGAGTATTTACGGTAAACTGCCCACTTGGCAGTACATCAAGTGTATCATATGCCAAGTAC
GCCCCCTATTGACGTCAATGACGGTAAATGGCCCGCCTGGCATTATGCCCAGTACATGACCTTATGGGAC
TTTCCTACTTGGCAGTACATCTACGTATTAGTCATCGCTATTACCATGGTGATGCGGTTTTGGCAGTACA
TCAATGGGCGTGGATAGCGGTTTGACTCACGGGGATTTCCAAGTCTCCACCCCATTGACGTCAATGGGAG
TTTGTTTTGGCACCAAAATCAACGGGACTTTCCAAAATGTCGTAACAACTCCGCCCCATTGACGCAAATG
GGCGGTAGGCGTGTACGGTGGGAGGTCTATATAAGCAGAGCTGGTTTAGTGAACCGTCAGATCCGCTAGC
CCATGAATGGAGCTATAGGAGGTGACCTTTTGCTCAATTTTCCTGACATGTCGGTCCTAGAGCGCCAAAG
GGCTCACCTCAAGTACCTCAATCCCACCTTTGATTCTCCTCTCGCCGGCTTCTTTGCCGATTCTTCAATG
ATTACCGGCGGCGAGATGGACAGCTATCTTTCGACTGCCGGTTTGAATCTTCCGATGATGTACGGTGAGA
CGACGGTGGAAGGTGATTCAAGACTCTCAATTTCGCCGGAAACGACGCTTGGGACTGGAAATTTCAAGGC
AGCGAAGTTTGATACAGAGACTAAGGATTGTAATGAGGCGGCGAAGAAGATGACGATGAACAGAGATGAC
CTAGTAGAAGAAGGAGAAGAAGAGAAGTCGAAAATAACAGAGCAAAACAATGGGAGCACAAAAAGCATCA
AGAAGATGAAACACAAAGCCAAGAAAGAAGAGAACAATTTCTCTAATGATTCATCTAAAGTGACGAAGGA
ATTGGAGAAAACGGATTATATTCATGTTCGTGCACGACGAGGCCAAGCCACTGATAGTCACAGCATAGCA
GAACGAGTTAGAAGAGAAAAGATCAGTGAGAGAATGAAGTTTCTACAAGATTTGGTTCCTGGATGCGACA
AGATCACAGGCAAAGCAGGGATGCTTGATGAAATCATTAACTATGTTCAGTCTCTTCAGAGACAAATCGA
GTTCTTATCGATGAAACTAGCAATTGTGAATCCAAGGCCGGATTTTGATATGGATGACATTTTTGCCAAA
GAGGTTGCCTCAACTCCAATGACTGTGGTGCCATCTCCTGAAATGGTTCTTTCCGGTTATTCTCATGAGA
TGGTTCACTCTGGTTATTCTAGTGAGATGGTTAACTCCGGTTACCTTCATGTCAATCCAATGCAGCAAGT
GAATACCAGTTCTGATCCATTGTCATGCTTCAACAATGGCGAAGCTCCTTCGATGTGGGACTCTCATGTG
CAGAATCTCTATGGCAATTTAGGAGTAGATATCGGCAAGCCCATCCCCAACCCCCTGCTGGGCCTGGACA
GCACCAAGGGCTCGGGCTCGACCTCGGGCTCGGGCACCGGTAAAGACAATACTGTGCCTCTGAAGCTGAT
CGCTCTCCTGGCTAATGGCGAGTTCCATAGTGGCGAACAGCTGGGAGAAACCCTGGGCATGTCCAGGGCC
GCTATCAACAAGCACATTCAGACTCTGCGCGACTGGGGCGTGGACGTGTTCACCGTGCCCGGAAAGGGCT
ACTCTCTGCCCGAGCCTATCCCGCTGCTGAACGCTAAACAGATTCTGGGGAGTGGACCGGTCGCCACCAT
GGTGAGCAAGGGCGAGGAGCTGTTCACCGGGGTGGTGCCCATCCTGGTCGAGCTGGACGGCGACGTAAAC
GGCCACAAGTTCAGCGTGTCCGGCGAGGGCGAGGGCGATGCCACCTACGGCAAGCTGACCCTGAAGTTCA
TCTGCACCACCGGCAAGCTGCCCGTGCCCTGGCCCACCCTCGTGACCACCCTGACCTACGGCGTGCAGTG
CTTCAGCCGCTACCCCGACCACATGAAGCAGCACGACTTCTTCAAGTCCGCCATGCCCGAAGGCTACGTC
CAGGAGCGCACCATCTTCTTCAAGGACGACGGCAACTACAAGACCCGCGCCGAGGTGAAGTTCGAGGGCG
ACACCCTGGTGAACCGCATCGAGCTGAAGGGCATCGACTTCAAGGAGGACGGCAACATCCTGGGGCACAA
GCTGGAGTACAACTACAACAGCCACAACGTCTATATCATGGCCGACAAGCAGAAGAACGGCATCAAGGTG
AACTTCAAGATCCGCCACAACATCGAGGACGGCAGCGTGCAGCTCGCCGACCACTACCAGCAGAACACCC
CCATCGGCGACGGCCCCGTGCTGCTGCCCGACAACCACTACCTGAGCACCCAGTCCGCCCTGAGCAAAGA
CCCCAACGAGAAGCGCGATCACATGGTCCTGCTGGAGTTCGTGACCGCCGCCGGGATCACTCTCGGCATG
GACGAGCTGTATAAGGGTAAAAAGAAGAAAAAGAAGTCAAAGACAAAGTGTGTAATTATGTAGTGTACAA
GTCCGGACTCAGATCTCGAGCTCAAGCTTCGAATTCTGCAGTCGACGGTACCGCGGGCCCGGGATCCACC
GGATCTAGATAACTGATCATAATCAGCCATACCACATTTGTAGAGGTTTTACTTGCTTTAAAAAACCTCC
CACACCTCCCCCTGAACCTGAAACATAAAATGAATGCAATTGTTGTTGTTAACTTGTTTATTGCAGCTTA
TAATGGTTACAAATAAAGCAATAGCATCACAAATTTCACAAATAAAGCATTTTTTTCACTGCATTCTAGT
TGTGGTTTGTCCAAACTCATCAATGTATCTTAACGCGTAAATTGTAAGCGTTAATATTTTGTTAAAATTC
GCGTTAAATTTTTGTTAAATCAGCTCATTTTTTAACCAATAGGCCGAAATCGGCAAAATCCCTTATAAAT
CAAAAGAATAGACCGAGATAGGGT
[37 nt withheld, positions 3105-3141]
AAAGAACGTGGACTCCAACGTCAAAGG
[49 nt withheld, positions 3169-3217]
T
[91 nt withheld, positions 3219-3309]
G
[124 nt withheld, positions 3311-3434]
CAGGTGGCACTTTTCGGGGAAATGTGCGCGGAACCCCTATTTGTTTATTTTTCTAAATACATTCAAATAT
GTATCCGCTCATGAGACAATAACCCTGATAAATGCTTCAATAATATTGAAAAAGGAAGAGTCCTGAGGCG
GAAAGAACCAGCTGTGGAATGTGTGTCAGTTAGGGTGTGGAAAGTCCCCAGGCTCCCCAGCAGGCAGAAG
TATGCAAAGCATGCATCTCAATTAGTCAGCAACCAGGTGTGGAAAGTCCCCAGGCTCCCCAGCAGGCAGA
AGTATGCAAAGCATGCATCTCAATTAGTCAGCAACCATAGTCCCGCCCCTAACTCCGCCCATCCCGCCCC
TAACTCCGCCCAGTTCCGCCCATTCTCCGCCCCATGGCTGACTAATTTTTTTTATTTATGCAGAGGCCGA
GGCCGCCTCGGCCTCTGAGCTATTCCAGAAGTAGTGAGGAGGCTTTTTTGGAGGCCTAGGCTTTTGCAAA
GATCGATCAAGAGACAGGATGAGGATCGTTTCGCATGATTGAACAAGATGGATTGCACGCAGGTTCTCCG
GCCGCTTGGGTGGAGAGGCTATTCGGCTATGACTGGGCACAACAGACAATCGGCTGCTCTGATGCCGCCG
TGTTCCGGCTGTCAGCGCAGGGGCGCCCGGTTCTTTTTGTCAAGACCGACCTGTCCGGTGCCCTGAATGA
ACTGCAAGACGAGGCAGCGCGGCTATCGTGGCTGGCCACGACGGGCGTTCCTTGCGCAGCTGTGCTCGAC
GTTGTCACTGAAGCGGGAAGGGACTGGCTGCTATTGGGCGAAGTGCCGGGGCAGGATCTCCTGTCATCTC
ACCTTGCTCCTGCCGAGAAAGTATCCATCATGGCTGATGCAATGCGGCGGCTGCATACGCTTGATCCGGC
TACCTGCCCATTCGACCACCAAGCGAAACATCGCATCGAGCGAGCACGTACTCGGATGGAAGCCGGTCTT
GTCGATCAGGATGATCTGGACGAAGAGCATCAGGGGCTCGCGCCAGCCGAACTGTTCGCCAGGCTCAAGG
CGAGCATGCCCGACGGCGAGGATCTCGTCGTGACCCATGGCGATGCCTGCTTGCCGAATATCATGGTGGA
AAATGGCCGCTTTTCTGGATTCATCGACTGTGGCCGGCTGGGTGTGGCGGACCGCTATCAGGACATAGCG
TTGGCTACCCGTGATATTGCTGAAGAGCTTGGCGGCGAATGGGCTGACCGCTTCCTCGTGCTTTACGGTA
TCGCCGCTCCCGATTCGCAGCGCATCGCCTTCTATCGCCTTCTTGACGAGTTCTTCTGAGCGGGACTCTG
GGGTTCGAAATGACCGACCAAGCGACGCCCAACCTGCCATCACGAGATTTCGATTCCACCGCCGCCTTCT
ATGAAAGGTTGGGCTTCGGAATCGTTTTCCGGGACGCCGGCTGGATGATCCTCCAGCGCGGGGATCTCAT
GCTGGAGTTCTTCGCCCACCCTAGGGGGAGGCTAACTGAAACACGGAAGGAGACAATACCGGAAGGAACC
CGCGCTATGACGGCAATAAAAAGACAGAATAAAACGCACGGTGTTGGGTCGTTTGTTCATAAACGCGGGG
TTCGGTCCCAGGGCTGGCACTCTGTCGATACCCCACCGAGACCCCATTGGGGCCAATACGCCCGCGTTTC
TTCCTTTTCCCCACCCCACCCCCCAAGTTCGGGTGAAGGCCCAGGGCTCGCAGCCAACGTCGGGGCGGCA
GGCCCTGCCATAGCCTCAGGTTACTCATATATACTTTAGATTGATTTAAAACTTCATTTTTAATTTAAAA
GGATCTAGGTGAAGATCCTTTTTGATAATCTCATGACCAAAATCCCTTAACGTGAGTTTTCGTTCCACTG
AGCGTCAGACCCCGTAGAAAAGATCAAAGGATCTTCTTGAGATCCTTTTTTTCTGCGCGTAATCTGCTGC
TTGCAAACAAAAAAACCACCGCTACCAGCGGTGGTTTGTTTGCCGGATCAAGAGCTACCAACTCTTTTTC
CGAAGGTAACTGGCTTCAGCAGAGCGCAGATACCAAATACTGTTCTTCTAGTGTAGCCGTAGTTAGGCCA
CCACTTCAAGAACTCTGTAGCACCGCCTACATACCTCGCTCTGCTAATCCTGTTACCAGTGGCTGCTGCC
AGTGGCGATAAGTCGTGTCTTACCGGGTTGGACTCAAGACGATAGTTACCGGATAAGGCGCAGCGGTCGG
GCTGAACGGGGGGTTCGTGCACACAGCCCAGCTTGGAGCGAACGACCTACACCGAACTGAGATACCTACA
GCGTGAGCTATGAGAAAGCGCCACGCTTCCCGAAGGGAGAAAGGCGGACAGGTATCCGGTAAGCGGCAGG
GTCGGAACAGGAGAGCGCACGAGGGAGCTTCCAGGGGGAAACGCCTGGTATCTTTATAGTCCTGTCGGGT
TTCGCCACCTCTGACTTGAGCGTCGATTTTTGTGATGCTCGTCAGGGGGGCGGAGCCTATGGAAAAACGC
CAGCAACGCGGCCTTTTTACGGTTCCTGGCCTTTTGCTGGCCTTTTGCTCACATGTTCTTTCCTGCGTTA
TCCCCTGATTCTGTGGATAACCGTATTACCGCCATGCATTAGTTATTAATAGTAATCAATTACGGGGTCA
TTAGT
